>Addgene plasmid #71400 | pCAG-HDAC4 C-terminus | addgene partial sequence | sequence record 132464 | Bglob-pA-R 5'-ttttggcagagggaaaaaga-3'
GCCACACCAGCCACCACCTTCTGATAGGCAGCCTGCACCTGAGGAGTGCGGCCGCCTACAGGGGCGGCTC
CTCTTCCATGGGCTCCTCATCTGGTCTCTTTTCGGCGGGCTTCACGCCCACGGACAGCGAGGCCATGGCG
GTGACCGTCTCGGCTTCTTCGTTCTCGCAAGTCTGAGCCTCGATCAGAGAACGCCCCGCTGTGGAGGTTG
TGCGCTGCAGGCAGCGCCAGTACTTGCTGTGGATCTCCATGACTTTCTCCATGGAACGGACAGCGTTTGC
ATTGGGTCTTTGCTGTAAAACCTTTTCTGGGAGAGGATCAAGCTCGTTTCCCAGCAAGGCAGAAACACAT
GCTTCCGAGGCGTCGCAAATGGCGGTCAGGTCGTGGCCTCCCTCGAGGGCCAGGACAATCCGGCCGCCAG
CCAGGCCCATCAGCTGCTTCGTCAGGTACCCGAAGCATCTGGCGGAGAGGTTGTAGCCCCCAAGAGGGGT
GGGGTGGCCCTCCACGGCATCGAAGCCTGATGACACCAGCACCACATCCGGGGCAAACTCGCTGGCGATC
GGCATGACCACCGTTCTGAAGGCCGCCAAGTACTCAGCGTCTCCCATGGGGGGGTCCAGGCCGCCGGTGA
AAGCCATGTTGACGTTGAAACCCACGCCGGGCCCTGTGCCCACCTCATCAGGAGCCCCGCTGCCTGGGAA
GAAGTTCCCATCGTCGTAGCGGTGGAGGGACATGTACAGGACGCTAGGGTCGCTGTAGAAAGCCTGCTGG
GTCC
