>Addgene plasmid #71400 | pCAG-HDAC4 C-terminus | addgene partial sequence | sequence record 133644 | pCAG-F 5'-GCAACGTGCTGGTTATTGTG-3'
TCCCGGGCGCAGTCCTCACCCGCGTCTGCCACCTTCCCCGTGTCTGTGCAGGAGCCCCCCACCAAGCCGA
GGTTCACGACAGGCCTCGTGTATGACACGCTGATGCTGAAGCACCAGTGCACCTGCGGGAGTAGCAGCAG
CCACCCCGAGCACGCCGGGAGGATCCAGAGCATCTGGTCCCGCCTGCAGGAGACGGGCCTCCGGGGCAAA
TGCGAGTGCATCCGCGGACGCAAGGCCACCCTGGAGGAGCTACAGACGGTGCACTCGGAAGCCCACACCC
TCCTGTATGGCACGAACCCCCTCAACCGGCAGAAACTGGACAGTAAGAAACTTCTAGGCTCGCTCGCCTC
CGTGTTCGTCCGGCTCCCTTGCGGTGGTGTTGGGGTGGACAGTGACACCATATGGAACGAGGTGCACTCG
GCGGGGGCAGCCCGCCTGGCTGTGGGCTGCGTGGTAGAGCTGGTCTTCAAGGTGGCCACAGGGGAGCTGA
AGAATGGCTTTGCTGTGGTCCGCCCCCCTGGACACCATGCGGAGGAGAGCACGCCCATGGGCTTTTGCTA
CTTCAACTCCGTGGCCGTGGCAGCCAAGCTTCTGCAGCAGAGGTTGAGCGTGAGCAAGATCCTCATCGTG
GACTGGGACGTGCACCATGGAAACGGGACCCAGCAGGCTTTCTACAGCGACCCTAGCGTCCTGTACATGT
CCCTCCACCGCTACGACGATGGGAACTTCTTCCCAGGCAGCGG
