[The description below was written by a language model from this plasmid's Addgene catalogue record.]
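Description:
pCAG-HDAC4 C-terminus is a mammalian expression plasmid built on the pCAGEN backbone (about 4.8 kb without insert). It carries a roughly 1.4 kb fragment encoding the C-terminal portion of human histone deacetylase 4 (HDAC4). The fragment was cloned between the EcoRI and NotI sites, both of which remain intact, so the insert can be excised or exchanged. In bacteria the plasmid is maintained at high copy number under ampicillin selection. The record does not name the origin of replication and mentions no marker for selection in mammalian cells.

Expression is driven by the CAG promoter, a strong synthetic hybrid that combines the cytomegalovirus immediate-early enhancer with chicken β-actin promoter sequences. It gives robust, broadly constitutive transcription in many mammalian cell types and tissues. No epitope tag, fluorescent reporter or fusion partner is listed, so the fragment appears to be expressed on its own. The exact residue boundaries of the C-terminal fragment are not stated, and no feature table was supplied to confirm the polyadenylation signal or other backbone elements.

The associated publication reports that a short N-terminal domain of HDAC4 preserves photoreceptors and restores visual function in retinitis pigmentosa. Given that context, this plasmid most plausibly belongs to a domain-mapping set, allowing the C-terminal region to be compared with other parts of the protein. The record itself gives its purpose only as CAG-driven mammalian expression.
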