Addgene plasmid #71400: pCAG-HDAC4 C-terminus
Purpose: CAG promoter, mammalian expression
Depositing lab: Bo Chen. Depositing organization: Yale University. Publication: A short N-terminal domain of HDAC4 preserves photoreceptors and restores visual function in retinitis pigmentosa. Guo X, Wang SB, Xu H, Ribic A, Mohns EJ, Zhou Y, Zhu X, Biederer T, Crair MC, Chen B. Nat Commun. 2015 Aug 14;6:8005. doi: 10.1038/ncomms9005. PubMed 26272629.
Backbone
  Vector backbone: pCAGEN
  Backbone manufacturer: Addgene plasmid #11160
  Backbone size w/o insert (bp): 4798
  Vector type: Mammalian Expression
Growth in bacteria
  Bacterial resistance: Ampicillin, 100 μg/mL
  Growth temperature: 37°C
  Growth strain: DH5alpha
  Copy number: High Copy
Gene/Insert
  Gene/Insert name: HDAC4 C-terminus
  Species: H. sapiens (human)
  Insert size (bp): 1400
  GenBank ID: NM_006037.3
  Entrez Gene: HDAC4 (a.k.a. AHO3, BDMR, HA6116, HD4, HDAC-4, HDAC-A, HDACA, NEDCHF, NEDCHID)
  Promoter: CAG
  Cloning method: Restriction Enzyme; 5′ cloning site EcoRI (not destroyed); 3′ cloning site NotI (not destroyed)
  Sequencing primers: 5′ pCAG-F
Terms and licenses: Academic/Nonprofit Terms; Industry Terms: Not Available to Industry
How to cite: pCAG-HDAC4 C-terminus was a gift from Bo Chen (Addgene plasmid # 71400 ; http://n2t.net/addgene:71400 ; RRID:Addgene_71400)
